>Addgene plasmid #182921 | EGFP-Ki-67(RASA)-mCherry_IRESpuro2 | addgene full sequence | sequence record 367959 | Addgene NGS Result
GTGAGCAAGGGCGAGGAGCTGTTCACCGGGGTGGTGCCCATCCTGGTCGAGCTGGACGGCGACGTAAACG
GCCACAAGTTCAGCGTGTCCGGCGAGGGCGAGGGCGATGCCACCTACGGCAAGCTGACCCTGAAGTTCAT
CTGCACCACCGGCAAGCTGCCCGTGCCCTGGCCCACCCTCGTGACCACCCTGACCTACGGCGTGCAGTGC
TTCAGCCGCTACCCCGACCACATGAAGCAGCACGACTTCTTCAAGTCCGCCATGCCCGAAGGCTACGTCC
AGGAGCGCACCATCTTCTTCAAGGACGACGGCAACTACAAGACCCGCGCCGAGGTGAAGTTCGAGGGCGA
CACCCTGGTGAACCGCATCGAGCTGAAGGGCATCGACTTCAAGGAGGACGGCAACATCCTGGGGCACAAG
CTGGAGTACAACTACAACAGCCACAACGTCTATATCATGGCCGACAAGCAGAAGAACGGCATCAAGGTGA
ACTTCAAGATCCGCCACAACATCGAGGACGGCAGCGTGCAGCTCGCCGACCACTACCAGCAGAACACCCC
CATCGGCGACGGCCCCGTGCTGCTGCCCGACAACCACTACCTGAGCACCCAGTCCGCCCTGAGCAAAGAC
CCCAACGAGAAGCGCGATCACATGGTCCTTAAGGAGTTCGTGACCGCCGCCGGGATCACTCTCGGCATGG
ACGAGCTGTACAAGGGCAGCGGCCCCAGCGGCAGCAGCAGCTGGCCCACGAGACGCCTGGTTACTATCAA
AAGGAGCGGGGTCGACGGTCCCCACTTTCCCCTGAGCCTCAGCACCTGCTTGTTTGGAAGGGGTATTGAA
TGTGACATCCGTATCCAGCTTCCTGTTGTGTCAAAACAACATTGCAAAATTGAAATCCATGAGCAGGAGG
CAATATTACATAATTTCAGTTCCACAAATCCAACACAAGTAAATGGGTCTGTTATTGATGAGCCTGTACG
GCTAAAACATGGAGATGTAATAACTATTATTGATCGTTCCTTCAGGTATGAAAATGAAAGTCTTCAGAAT
GGAAGGAAGTCAACTGAATTTCCAAGAAAAATACGTGAACAGGAGCCAGCACGTCGTGTCTCAAGATCTA
GCTTCTCTTCTGACCCTGATGAGAAAGCTCAAGATTCCAAGGCCTATTCAAAAATCACTGAAGGAAAAGT
TTCAGGAAATCCTCAGGTACATATCAAGAATGTCAAAGAAGACAGTACCGCAGATGACTCAAAAGACAGT
GTTGCTCAGGGAACAACTAATGTTCATTCCTCAGAACATGCTGGACGTAATGGCAGAAATGCAGCTGATC
CCATTTCTGGGGATTTTAAAGAAATTTCCAGCGTTAAATTAGTGAGCCGTTATGGAGAATTGAAGTCTGT
TCCCACTACACAATGTCTTGACAATAGCAAAAAAAATGAATCTCCCTTTTGGAAGCTTTATGAGTCAGTG
AAGAAAGAGTTGGATGTAAAATCACAAAAAGAAAATGTCCTACAGTATTGTAGAAAATCTGGATTACAAA
CTGATTACGCAACAGAGAAAGAAAGTGCTGATGGTTTACAGGGGGAGACCCAACTGTTGGTCTCGCGTAA
GTCAAGACCAAAATCTGGTGGGAGCGGCCACGCTGTGGCAGAGCCTGCTTCACCTGAACAAGAGCTTGAC
CAGAACAAGGGGAAGGGAAGAGACGTGGAGTCTGTTCAGACTCCCAGCAAGGCTGTGGGCGCCAGCTTTC
CTCTCTATGAGCCGGCTAAAATGAAGACCCCTGTACAATATTCACAGCAACAAAATTCTCCACAAAAACA
TAAGAACAAAGACCTGTATACTACTGGTAGAAGAGAATCTGTGAATCTGGGTAAAAGTGAAGGCTTCAAG
GCTGGTGATAAAACTCTTACTCCCAGGAAGCTTTCAACTAGAAATCGAACACCAGCTAAAGTTGAAGATG
CAGCTGACTCTGCCACTAAGCCAGAAAATCTCTCTTCCAAAACCAGAGGAAGTATTCCTACAGATGTGGA
AGTTCTGCCTACGGAAACTGAAATTCACAATGAGCCATTTTTAACTCTGTGGCTCACTCAAGTTGAGAGG
AAGATCCAAAAGGATTCCCTCAGCAAGCCTGAGAAATTGGGCACTACAGCTGGACAGATGTGCTCTGGGT
TACCTGGTCTTAGTTCAGTTGATATCAACAACTTTGGTGATTCCATTAATGAGAGTGAGGGAATACCTTT
GAAAAGAAGGCGTGCCTCCGCTGGTGGGCACCTAAGACCTGAACTATTTGATGAAAACTTGCCTCCTAAT
ACGCCTCTCAAAAGGGGAGAAGCCCCAACCAAAAGAAAGTCTCTGGTAATGCACACTCCACCTGTCCTGA
AGAAAATCATCAAGGAACAGCCTCAACCATCAGGAAAACAAGAGTCAGGTTCAGAAATCCATGTGGAAGT
GAAGGCACAAAGCTTGGTTATAAGCCCTCCAGCTCCTAGTCCTAGGAAAACTCCAGTTGCCAGTGATCAA
CGCCGTAGGTCCTGCAAAACAGCCCCTGCTTCCAGCAGCAAATCTCAGACAGAGGTTCCTAAGAGAGGAG
GGAGAAAGAGTGGCAACCTGCCTTCAAAGAGAGTGTCTATCAGCCGAAGTCAACATGATATTTTACAGAT
GATATGTTCCAAAAGAAGAAGTGGTGCTTCGGAAGCAAATCTGATTGTTGCAAAATCATGGGCAGATGTA
GTAAAACTTGGTGCAAAACAAACACAAACTAAAGTCATAAAACATGGTCCTCAAAGGTCAATGAACAAAA
GGCAAAGAAGACCTGCTACTCCAAAGAAGCCTGTGGGCGAAGTTCACAGTCAATTTAGTACAGGCCACGC
AAACTCTCCTTGTACCATAATAATAGGGAAAGCTCATACTGAAAAAGTACATGTGCCTGCTCGACCCTAC
AGAGTGCTCAACAACTTCATTTCCAACCAAAAAATGGACTTTAAGGAAGATCTTTCAGGAATAGCTGAAA
TGTTCAAGACCCCAGTGAAGGAGCAACCGCAGTTGACAAGCACATGTCACATCGCTATTTCAAATTCAGA
GAATTTGCTTGGAAAACAGTTTCAAGGAACTGATTCAGGAGAAGAACCTCTGCTCCCCACCTCAGAGAGT
TTTGGAGGAAATGTGTTCTTCAGTGCACAGAATGCAGCAAAACAGCCATCTGATAAATGCTCTGCAAGCC
CTCCCTTAAGACGGCAGTGTATTAGAGAAAATGGAAACGTAGCAAAAACGCCCAGGAACACCTACAAAAT
GACTTCTCTGGAGACAAAAACTTCAGATACTGAGACAGAGCCTTCAAAAACAGTATCCACTGCAAACAGG
TCAGGAAGGTCTACAGAGTTCAGGAATATACAGAAGCTACCTGTGGAAAGTAAGAGTGAAGAAACAAATA
CAGAAATTGTTGAGTGCATCCTAAAAAGAGGTCAGAAGGCAACACTACTACAACAAAGGAGAGAAGGAGA
GATGAAGGAAATAGAAAGACCTTTTGAGACATATAAGGAAAATATTGAATTAAAAGAAAACGATGAAAAG
ATGAAAGCAATGAAGAGATCAAGAACTTGGGGGCAGAAATGTGCACCAATGTCTGACCTGACAGACCTCA
AGAGCTTGCCTGATACAGAACTCATGAAAGACACGGCACGTGGCCAGAATCTCCTCCAAACCCAAGATCA
TGCCAAGGCACCAAAGAGTGAGAAAGGCAAAATCACTAAAATGCCCTGCCAGTCATTACAACCAGAACCA
ATAAACACCCCAACACACACAAAACAACAGTTGAAGGCATCCCTGGGGAAAGTAGGTGTGAAAGAAGAGC
TCCTAGCAGTCGGCAAGTTCACACGGACGTCAGGGGAGACCACGCACACGCACAGAGAGCCAGCAGGAGA
TGGCAAGAGCATCAGAACGTTTAAGGAGTCTCCAAAGCAGATCCTGGACCCAGCAGCCCGTGTAACTGGA
ATGAAGAAGTGGCCAAGAACGCCTAAGGAAGAGGCCCAGTCACTAGAAGACCTGGCTGGCTTCAAAGAGC
TCTTCCAGACACCAGGTCCCTCTGAGGAATCAATGACTGATGAGAAAACTACCAAAATAGCCTGCAAATC
TCCACCACCAGAATCAGTGGACACTCCAACAAGCACAAAGCAATGGCCTAAGAGAAGTCTCAGGAAAGCA
GATGTAGAGGAAGAATTCTTAGCACTCAGGAAACTAACACCATCAGCAGGGAAAGCCATGCTTACGCCCA
AACCAGCAGGAGGTGATGAGAAAGACATTAAAGCATTTATGGGAACTCCAGTGCAGAAACTGGACCTGGC
AGGAACTTTACCTGGCAGCAAAAGACAGCTACAGACTCCTAAGGAAAAGGCCCAGGCTCTAGAAGACCTG
GCTGGCTTTAAAGAGCTCTTCCAGACTCCTGGTCACACCGAGGAATTAGTGGCTGCTGGTAAAACCACTA
AAATACCCTGCGACTCTCCACAGTCAGACCCAGTGGACACCCCAACAAGCACAAAGCAACGACCCAAGAG
AAGTATCAGGAAAGCAGATGTAGAGGGAGAACTCTTAGCGTGCAGGAATCTAATGCCATCAGCAGGCAAA
GCCATGCACACGCCTAAACCATCAGTAGGTGAAGAGAAAGACATCATCATATTTGTGGGAACTCCAGTGC
AGAAACTGGACCTGACAGAGAACTTAACCGGCAGCAAGAGACGGCCACAAACTCCTAAGGAAGAGGCCCA
GGCTCTGGAAGACCTGACTGGCTTTAAAGAGCTCTTCCAGACCCCTGGTCATACTGAAGAAGCAGTGGCT
GCTGGCAAAACTACTAAAATGCCCTGCGAATCTTCTCCACCAGAATCAGCAGACACCCCAACAAGCACAA
GAAGGCAGCCCAAGACACCTTTGGAGAAAAGGGACGTACAGAAGGAGCTCTCAGCCCTGAAGAAGCTCAC
ACAGACATCAGGGGAAACCACACACACAGATAAAGTACCAGGAGGTGAGGATAAAAGCATCAACGCGTTT
AGGGAAACTGCAAAACAGAAACTGGACCCAGCAGCAAGTGTAACTGGTAGCAAGAGGCACCCAAAAACTA
AGGAAAAGGCCCAACCCCTAGAAGACCTGGCTGGCTTGAAAGAGCTCTTCCAGACACCAGTATGCACTGA
CAAGCCCACGACTCACGAGAAAACTACCAAAATAGCCTGCAGATCACAACCAGACCCAGTGGACACACCA
ACAAGCTCCAAGCCACAGTCCAAGAGAAGTCTCAGGAAAGTGGACGTAGAAGAAGAATTCTTCGCACTCA
GGAAACGAACACCATCAGCAGGCAAAGCCATGCACACACCCAAACCAGCAGTAAGTGGTGAGAAAAACAT
CTACGCATTTATGGGAACTCCAGTGCAGAAACTGGACCTGACAGAGAACTTAACTGGCAGCAAGAGACGG
CTACAAACTCCTAAGGAAAAGGCCCAGGCTCTAGAAGACCTGGCTGGCTTTAAAGAGCTCTTCCAGACAC
GAGGTCACACTGAGGAATCAATGACTAACGATAAAACTGCCAAAGTAGCCTGCAAATCTTCACAACCAGA
CCCAGACAAAAACCCAGCAAGCTCCAAGCGACGGCTCAAGACATCCCTGGGGAAAGTGGGCGTGAAAGAA
GAGCTCCTAGCAGTTGGCAAGCTCACACAGACATCAGGAGAGACTACACACACACACACAGAGCCAACAG
GAGATGGTAAGAGCATGAAAGCATTTATGGAGTCTCCAAAGCAGATCTTAGACTCAGCAGCAAGTCTAAC
TGGCAGCAAGAGGCAGCTGAGAACTCCTAAGGGAAAGTCTGAAGTCCCTGAAGACCTGGCCGGCTTCATC
GAGCTCTTCCAGACACCAAGTCACACTAAGGAATCAATGACTAATGAAAAAACTACCAAAGTATCCTACA
GAGCTTCACAGCCAGACCTAGTGGACACCCCAACAAGCTCCAAGCCACAGCCCAAGAGAAGTCTCAGGAA
AGCAGACACTGAAGAAGAATTTTTAGCATTTAGGAAACAAACGCCATCAGCAGGCAAAGCCATGCACACA
CCCAAACCAGCAGTAGGTGAAGAGAAAGACATCAACACGTTTTTGGGAACTCCAGTGCAGAAACTGGACC
AGCCAGGAAATTTACCTGGCAGCAATAGACGGCTACAAACTCGTAAGGAAAAGGCCCAGGCTCTAGAAGA
ACTGACTGGCTTCAGAGAGCTTTTCCAGACACCATGCACTGATAACCCCACGACTGATGAGAAAACTACC
AAAAAAATACTCTGCAAATCTCCGCAATCAGACCCAGCGGACACCCCAACAAACACAAAGCAACGGCCCA
AGAGAAGCCTCAAGAAAGCAGACGTAGAGGAAGAATTTTTAGCATTCAGGAAACTAACACCATCAGCAGG
CAAAGCCATGCACACGCCTAAAGCAGCAGTAGGTGAAGAGAAAGACATCAACACATTTGTGGGGACTCCA
GTGGAGAAACTGGACCTGCTAGGAAATTTACCTGGCAGCAAGAGACGGCCACAAACTCCTAAAGAAAAGG
CCAAGGCTCTAGAAGATCTGGCTGGCTTCAAAGAGCTCTTCCAGACACCAGGTCACACTGAGGAATCAAT
GACCGATGACAAAATCACAGAAGTATCCTGCAAATCTCCACAACCAGACCCAGTCAAAACCCCAACAAGC
TCCAAGCAACGACTCAAGATATCCTTGGGGAAAGTAGGTGTGAAAGAAGAGGTCCTACCAGTCGGCAAGC
TCACACAGACGTCAGGGAAGACCACACAGACACACAGAGAGACAGCAGGAGATGGAAAGAGCATCAAAGC
GTTTAAGGAATCTGCAAAGCAGATGCTGGACCCAGCAAACTATGGAACTGGGATGGAGAGGTGGCCAAGA
ACACCTAAGGAAGAGGCCCAATCACTAGAAGACCTGGCCGGCTTCAAAGAGCTCTTCCAGACACCAGACC
ACACTGAGGAATCAACAACTGATGACAAAACTACCAAAATAGCCTGCAAATCTCCACCACCAGAATCAAT
GGACACTCCAACAAGCACAAGGAGGCGGCCCAAAACACCTTTGGGGAAAAGGGATATAGTGGAAGAGCTC
TCAGCCCTGAAGCAGCTCACACAGACCACACACACAGACAAAGTACCAGGAGATGAGGATAAAGGCATCA
ACGTGTTCAGGGAAACTGCAAAACAGAAACTGGACCCAGCAGCAAGTGTAACTGGTAGCAAGAGGCAGCC
AAGAACTCCTAAGGGAAAAGCCCAACCCCTAGAAGACTTGGCTGGCTTGAAAGAGCTCTTCCAGACACCA
ATATGCACTGACAAGCCCACGACTCATGAGAAAACTACCAAAATAGCCTGCAGATCTCCACAACCAGACC
CAGTGGGTACCCCAACAATCTTCAAGCCACAGTCCAAGAGAAGTCTCAGGAAAGCAGACGTAGAGGAAGA
ATCCTTAGCACTCAGGAAACGAACACCATCAGTAGGGAAAGCTATGGACACACCCAAACCAGCAGGAGGT
GATGAGAAAGACATGAAAGCATTTATGGGAACTCCAGTGCAGAAATTGGACCTGCCAGGAAATTTACCTG
GCAGCAAAAGATGGCCACAAACTCCTAAGGAAAAGGCCCAGGCTCTAGAAGACCTGGCTGGCTTCAAAGA
GCTCTTCCAGACACCAGGCACTGACAAGCCCACGACTGATGAGAAAACTACCAAAATAGCCTGCAAATCT
CCACAACCAGACCCAGTGGACACCCCAGCAAGCACAAAGCAACGGCCCAAGAGAAACCTCAGGAAAGCAG
ACGTAGAGGAAGAATTTTTAGCACTCAGGAAACGAACACCATCAGCAGGCAAAGCCATGGACACACCAAA
ACCAGCAGTAAGTGATGAGAAAAATATCAACACATTTGTGGAAACTCCAGTGCAGAAACTGGACCTGCTA
GGAAATTTACCTGGCAGCAAGAGACAGCCACAGACTCCTAAGGAAAAGGCTGAGGCTCTAGAGGACCTGG
TTGGCTTCAAAGAACTCTTCCAGACACCAGGTCACACTGAGGAATCAATGACTGATGACAAAATCACAGA
AGTATCCTGTAAATCTCCACAGCCAGAGTCATTCAAAACCTCAAGAAGCTCCAAGCAAAGGCTCAAGATA
CCCCTGGTGAAAGTGGACATGAAAGAAGAGCCCCTAGCAGTCAGCAAGCTCACACGGACATCAGGGGAGA
CTACGCAAACACACACAGAGCCAACAGGAGATAGTAAGAGCATCAAAGCGTTTAAGGAGTCTCCAAAGCA
GATCCTGGACCCAGCAGCAAGTGTAACTGGTAGCAGGAGGCAGCTGAGAACTCGTAAGGAAAAGGCCCGT
GCTCTAGAAGACCTGGTTGACTTCAAAGAGCTCTTCTCAGCACCAGGTCACACTGAAGAGTCAATGACTA
TTGACAAAAACACAAAAATTCCCTGCAAATCTCCCCCACCAGAACTAACAGACACTGCCACGAGCACAAA
GAGATGCCCCAAGACACGTCCCAGGAAAGAAGTAAAAGAGGAGCTCTCAGCAGTTGAGAGGCTCACGCAA
ACATCAGGGCAAAGCACACACACACACAAAGAACCAGCAAGCGGTGATGAGGGCATCAAAGTATTGAAGC
AACGTGCAAAGAAGAAACCAAACCCAGTAGAAGAGGAACCCAGCAGGAGAAGGCCAAGAGCACCTAAGGA
AAAGGCCCAACCCCTGGAAGACCTGGCCGGCTTCACAGAGCTCTCTGAAACATCAGGTCACACTCAGGAA
TCACTGACTGCTGGCAAAGCCACTAAAATACCCTGCGAATCTCCCCCACTAGAAGTGGTAGACACCACAG
CAAGCACAAAGAGGCATCTCAGGACACGTGTGCAGAAGGTACAAGTAAAAGAAGAGCCTTCAGCAGTCAA
GTTCACACAAACATCAGGGGAAACCACGGATGCAGACAAAGAACCAGCAGGTGAAGATAAAGGCATCAAA
GCATTGAAGGAATCTGCAAAACAGACACCGGCTCCAGCAGCAAGTGTAACTGGCAGCAGGAGACGGCCAA
GAGCACCCAGGGAAAGTGCCCAAGCCATAGAAGACCTAGCTGGCTTCAAAGACCCAGCAGCAGGTCACAC
TGAAGAATCAATGACTGATGACAAAACCACTAAAATACCCTGCAAATCATCACCAGAACTAGAAGACACC
GCAACAAGCTCAAAGAGACGGCCCAGGACACGTGCCCAGAAAGTAGAAGTGAAGGAGGAGCTGTTAGCAG
TTGGCAAGCTCACACAAACCTCAGGGGAGACCACGCACACCGACAAAGAGCCGGTAGGTGAGGGCAAAGG
CACGAAAGCATTTAAGCAACCTGCAAAGCGGAAGCTGGACGCAGAAGATGTAATTGGCAGCAGGAGACAG
CCAAGAGCACCTAAGGAAAAGGCCCAACCCCTGGAAGATCTGGCCAGCTTCCAAGAGCTCTCTCAAACAC
CAGGCCACACTGAGGAACTGGCAAATGGTGCTGCTGATAGCTTTACAAGCGCTCCAAAGCAAACACCTGA
CAGTGGAAAACCTCTAAAAATATCCAGAAGAGTTCTTCGGGCCCCTAAAGTAGAACCCGTGGGAGACGTG
GTAAGCACCAGAGACCCTGTAAAATCACAAAGCAAAAGCAACACTTCCCTGCCCCCACTGCCCTTCAAGA
GGGGAGGTGGCAAAGATGGAAGCGTCACGGGAACCAAGAGGTTGCGCTGCATGCCAGCACCAGAGGAAAT
TGTGGAGGAGCTGCCAGCCAGCAAGAAGCAGAGGGTTGCTCCCAGGGCAAGAGGCAAATCATCCGAACCC
GTGGTCATCATGAAGAGAAGTTTGAGGACTTCTGCAAAAAGAATTGAACCTGCGGAAGAGCTGAACAGCA
ACGACATGAAAACCAACAAAGAGGAACACAAATTACAAGACTCGGTCCCTGAAAATAAGGGAATATCCCT
GCGCTCCAGACGCCAAAATAAGACTGAGGCAGAACAGCAAATAACTGAGGTCTTTGTATTAGCAGAAAGA
ATAGAAATAAACAGAAATGAAAAGAAGCCCATGAAGACCTCCCCAGAGATGGACATTCAGAATCCAGATG
ATGGAGCCCGGAAACCCATACCTAGAGACAAAGTCACTGAGAACAAAAGGTGCTTGAGGTCTGCTAGACA
GAATGAGAGCTCCCAGCCTAAGGTGGCAGAGGAGAGCGGAGGGCAGAAGAGTGCGAAGGTTCTCATGCAG
AATCAGAAAGGGAAAGGAGAAGCAGGAAATTCAGACTCCATGTGCCTGAGATCAAGAAAGACAAAAAGCC
AGCCTGCAGCAAGCACTTTGGAGAGCAAATCTGTGCAGAGAGTAACGCGGAGTGTCAAGAGGTGTGCAGA
AAATCCAAAGAAGGCTGAGGACAATGTGTGTGTCAAGAAAATAAGAACCAGAAGTCATAGGGACAGTGAA
GATATTTGGGATCCATCGTCGAGCGGTCCCTCGGGTTCGATGGTGAGCAAGGGCGAGGAGGATAACATGG
CCATCATCAAGGAGTTCATGCGCTTCAAGGTGCACATGGAGGGCTCCGTGAACGGCCACGAGTTCGAGAT
CGAGGGCGAGGGCGAGGGCCGCCCCTACGAGGGCACCCAGACCGCCAAGCTGAAGGTGACCAAGGGTGGC
CCCCTGCCCTTCGCCTGGGACATCCTGTCCCCTCAGTTCATGTACGGCTCCAAGGCCTACGTGAAGCACC
CCGCCGACATCCCCGACTACTTGAAGCTGTCCTTCCCCGAGGGCTTCAAGTGGGAGCGCGTGATGAACTT
CGAGGACGGCGGCGTGGTGACCGTGACCCAGGACTCCTCCCTGCAGGACGGCGAGTTCATCTACAAGGTG
AAGCTGCGCGGCACCAACTTCCCCTCCGACGGCCCCGTAATGCAGAAGAAGACCATGGGCTGGGAGGCCT
CCTCCGAGCGGATGTACCCCGAGGACGGCGCCCTGAAGGGCGAGATCAAGCAGAGGCTGAAGCTGAAGGA
CGGCGGCCACTACGACGCTGAGGTCAAGACCACCTACAAGGCCAAGAAGCCCGTGCAGCTGCCCGGCGCC
TACAACGTCAACATCAAGTTGGACATCACCTCCCACAACGAGGACTACACCATCGTGGAACAGTACGAAC
GCGCCGAGGGCCGCCACTCCACCGGCGGCATGGACGAGCTGTACAAGTAAAGCGGCCGCATAGATAACTG
ATCCAGTGTGCTGGAATTAATTCGCTGTCTGCGAGGGCCAGCTGTTGGGGTGAGTACTCCCTCTCAAAAG
CGGGCATGACTTCTGCGCTAAGATTGTCAGTTTCCAAAAACGAGGAGGATTTGATATTCACCTGGCCCGC
GGTGATGCCTTTGAGGGTGGCCGCGTCCATCTGGTCAGAAAAGACAATCTTTTTGTTGTCAAGCTTGAGG
TGTGGCAGGCTTGAGATCTGGCCATACACTTGAGTGACAATGACATCCACTTTGCCTTTCTCTCCACAGG
TGTCCACTCCCAGGTCCAACTGCAGGTCGAGCATGCATCTAGGGCGGCCAATTCCGCCCCTCTCCCCCCC
CCCCTCTCCCTCCCCCCCCCCTAACGTTACTGGCCGAAGCCGCTTGGAATAAGGCCGGTGTGCGTTTGTC
TATATGTTATTTTCCACCATATTGCCGTCTTTTGGCAATGTGAGGGCCCGGAAACCTGGCCCTGTCTTCT
TGACGAGCATTCCTAGGGGTCTTTCCCCTCTCGCCAAAGGAATGCAAGGTCTGTTGAATGTCGTGAAGGA
AGCAGTTCCTCTGGAAGCTTCTTGAAGACAAACAACGTCTGTAGCGACCCTTTGCAGGCAGCGGAACCCC
CCACCTGGCGACAGGTGCCTCTGCGGCCAAAAGCCACGTGTATAAGATACACCTGCAAAGGCGGCACAAC
CCCAGTGCCACGTTGTGAGTTGGATAGTTGTGGAAAGAGTCAAATGGCTCTCCTCAAGCGTATTCAACAA
GGGGCTGAAGGATGCCCAGAAGGTACCCCATTGTATGGGATCTGATCTGGGGCCTCGGTGCACATGCTTT
ACATGTGTTTAGTCGAGGTTAAAAAAACGTCTAGGCCCCCCGAACCACGGGGACGTGGTTTTCCTTTGAA
AAACACGATGATAAGCTTGCCACAACCCACAAGGAGACGACCTTCCATGACCGAGTACAAGCCCACGGTG
CGCCTCGCCACCCGCGACGACGTCCCCCGGGCCGTACGCACCCTCGCCGCCGCGTTCGCCGACTACCCCG
CCACGCGCCACACCGTCGACCCGGACCGCCACATCGAGCGGGTCACCGAGCTGCAAGAACTCTTCCTCAC
GCGCGTCGGGCTCGACATCGGCAAGGTGTGGGTCGCGGACGACGGCGCCGCGGTGGCGGTCTGGACCACG
CCGGAGAGCGTCGAAGCGGGGGCGGTGTTCGCCGAGATCGGCCCGCGCATGGCCGAGTTGAGCGGTTCCC
GGCTGGCCGCGCAGCAACAGATGGAAGGCCTCCTGGCGCCGCACCGGCCCAAGGAGCCCGCGTGGTTCCT
GGCCACCGTCGGCGTCTCGCCCGACCACCAGGGCAAGGGTCTGGGCAGCGCCGTCGTGCTCCCCGGAGTG
GAGGCGGCCGAGCGCGCCGGGGTGCCCGCCTTCCTGGAGACCTCCGCGCCCCGCAACCTCCCCTTCTACG
AGCGGCTCGGCTTCACCGTCACCGCCGACGTCGAGGTGCCCGAAGGACCGCGCACCTGGTGCATGACCCG
CAAGCCCGGTGCCTGACGCCCGCCCCACGACCCGCAGCGCCCGACCGAAAGGAGCGCACGACCCCATGGC
TCCGACCGAAGCCACCCGGGGCGGCCCCGCCGACCCCGCACCCGCCCCCGAGGCCCACCGACTCTAGAGC
TCGCTGATCAGCCTCGACTGTGCCTTCTAGTTGCCAGCCATCTGTTGTTTGCCCCTCCCCCGTGCCTTCC
TTGACCCTGGAAGGTGCCACTCCCACTGTCCTTTCCTAATAAAATGAGGAAATTGCATCGCATTGTCTGA
GTAGGTGTCATTCTATTCTGGGGGGTGGGGTGGGGCAGGACAGCAAGGGGGAGGATTGGGAAGACAATAG
CAGGCATGCTGGGGATGCGGTGGGCTCTATGGCTTCTGAGGCGGAAAGAACCAGCTGGGGCTCGAGTGCA
TTCTAGTTGTGGTTTGTCCAAACTCATCAATGTATCTTATCATGTCTGTATACCGTCGACCTCTAGCTAG
AGCTTGGCGTAATCATGGTCATAGCTGTTTCCTGTGTGAAATTGTTATCCGCTCACAATTCCACACAACA
TACGAGCCGGAAGCATAAAGTGTAAAGCCTGGGGTGCCTAATGAGTGAGCTAACTCACATTAATTGCGTT
GCGCTCACTGCCCGCTTTCCAGTCGGGAAACCTGTCGTGCCAGCTGCATTAATGAATCGGCCAACGCGCG
GGGAGAGGCGGTTTGCGTATTGGGCGCTCTTCCGCTTCCTCGCTCACTGACTCGCTGCGCTCGGTCGTTC
GGCTGCGGCGAGCGGTATCAGCTCACTCAAAGGCGGTAATACGGTTATCCACAGAATCAGGGGATAACGC
AGGAAAGAACATGTGAGCAAAAGGCCAGCAAAAGGCCAGGAACCGTAAAAAGGCCGCGTTGCTGGCGTTT
TTCCATAGGCTCCGCCCCCCTGACGAGCATCACAAAAATCGACGCTCAAGTCAGAGGTGGCGAAACCCGA
CAGGACTATAAAGATACCAGGCGTTTCCCCCTGGAAGCTCCCTCGTGCGCTCTCCTGTTCCGACCCTGCC
GCTTACCGGATACCTGTCCGCCTTTCTCCCTTCGGGAAGCGTGGCGCTTTCTCATAGCTCACGCTGTAGG
TATCTCAGTTCGGTGTAGGTCGTTCGCTCCAAGCTGGGCTGTGTGCACGAACCCCCCGTTCAGCCCGACC
GCTGCGCCTTATCCGGTAACTATCGTCTTGAGTCCAACCCGGTAAGACACGACTTATCGCCACTGGCAGC
AGCCACTGGTAACAGGATTAGCAGAGCGAGGTATGTAGGCGGTGCTACAGAGTTCTTGAAGTGGTGGCCT
AACTACGGCTACACTAGAAGAACAGTATTTGGTATCTGCGCTCTGCTGAAGCCAGTTACCTTCGGAAAAA
GAGTTGGTAGCTCTTGATCCGGCAAACAAACCACCGCTGGTAGCGGTGGTTTTTTTGTTTGCAAGCAGCA
GATTACGCGCAGAAAAAAAGGATCTCAAGAAGATCCTTTGATCTTTTCTACGGGGTCTGACGCTCAGTGG
AACGAAAACTCACGTTAAGGGATTTTGGTCATGAGATTATCAAAAAGGATCTTCACCTAGATCCTTTTAA
ATTAAAAATGAAGTTTTAAATCAATCTAAAGTATATATGAGTAAACTTGGTCTGACAGTTACCAATGCTT
AATCAGTGAGGCACCTATCTCAGCGATCTGTCTATTTCGTTCATCCATAGTTGCCTGACTCCCCGTCGTG
TAGATAACTACGATACGGGAGGGCTTACCATCTGGCCCCAGTGCTGCAATGATACCGCGAGACCCACGCT
CACCGGCTCCAGATTTATCAGCAATAAACCAGCCAGCCGGAAGGGCCGAGCGCAGAAGTGGTCCTGCAAC
TTTATCCGCCTCCATCCAGTCTATTAATTGTTGCCGGGAAGCTAGAGTAAGTAGTTCGCCAGTTAATAGT
TTGCGCAACGTTGTTGCCATTGCTACAGGCATCGTGGTGTCACGCTCGTCGTTTGGTATGGCTTCATTCA
GCTCCGGTTCCCAACGATCAAGGCGAGTTACATGATCCCCCATGTTGTGCAAAAAAGCGGTTAGCTCCTT
CGGTCCTCCGATCGTTGTCAGAAGTAAGTTGGCCGCAGTGTTATCACTCATGGTTATGGCAGCACTGCAT
AATTCTCTTACTGTCATGCCATCCGTAAGATGCTTTTCTGTGACTGGTGAGTACTCAACCAAGTCATTCT
GAGAATAGTGTATGCGGCGACCGAGTTGCTCTTGCCCGGCGTCAATACGGGATAATACCGCGCCACATAG
CAGAACTTTAAAAGTGCTCATCATTGGAAAACGTTCTTCGGGGCGAAAACTCTCAAGGATCTTACCGCTG
TTGAGATCCAGTTCGATGTAACCCACTCGTGCACCCAACTGATCTTCAGCATCTTTTACTTTCACCAGCG
TTTCTGGGTGAGCAAAAACAGGAAGGCAAAATGCCGCAAAAAAGGGAATAAGGGCGACACGGAAATGTTG
AATACTCATACTCTTCCTTTTTCAATATTATTGAAGCATTTATCAGGGTTATTGTCTCATGAGCGGATAC
ATATTTGAATGTATTTAGAAAAATAAACAAATAGGGGTTCCGCGCACATTTCCCCGAAAAGTGCCACCTG
ACGTCGACGGATCGGGAGATCTCCCGATCCCCTATGGTGCACTCTCAGTACAATCTGCTCTGATGCCGCA
TAGTTAAGCCAGTATCTGCTCCCTGCTTGTGTGTTGGAGGTCGCTGAGTAGTGCGCGAGCAAAATTTAAG
CTACAACAAGGCAAGGCTTGACCGACAATTGCATGAAGAATCTGCTTAGGGTTAGGCGTTTTGCGCTGCT
TCGCGATGTACGGGCCAGATATACGCGTTGACATTGATTATTGACTAGTTATTAATAGTAATCAATTACG
GGGTCATTAGTTCATAGCCCATATATGGAGTTCCGCGTTACATAACTTACGGTAAATGGCCCGCCTGGCT
GACCGCCCAACGACCCCCGCCCATTGACGTCAATAATGACGTATGTTCCCATAGTAACGCCAATAGGGAC
TTTCCATTGACGTCAATGGGTGGAGTATTTACGGTAAACTGCCCACTTGGCAGTACATCAAGTGTATCAT
ATGCCAAGTACGCCCCCTATTGACGTCAATGACGGTAAATGGCCCGCCTGGCATTATGCCCAGTACATGA
CCTTATGGGACTTTCCTACTTGGCAGTACATCTACGTATTAGTCATCGCTATTACCATGGTGATGCGGTT
TTGGCAGTACATCAATGGGCGTGGATAGCGGTTTGACTCACGGGGATTTCCAAGTCTCCACCCCATTGAC
GTCAATGGGAGTTTGTTTTGGCACCAAAATCAACGGGACTTTCCAAAATGTCGTAACAACTCCGCCCCAT
TGACGCAAATGGGCGGTAGGCGTGTACGGTGGGAGGTCTATATAAGCAGAGCTGGTTTAGTGAACCGTCA
GATCCGCTAGCGCTACCGGACTCAGATCTCGAGCTCAAGCTTCGAACCGCCATGGCTAGC
Features (pLannotate 1.2.2; 21 found; start..end, strand, type, name):
      1..714     +  CDS            EGFP: EGFP is a basic (constitutively fluorescent) green fluorescent protein published in 1996, derived from Aequorea victoria. It is reported to be a rapidly-maturing weak dimer with moderate acid sensitivity.
    742..10506   +  CDS            MKI67: KI67_HUMAN - Experimental evidence at protein level: Swiss-Prot protein existence level 1. Required to maintain individual mitotic chromosomes dispersed in the cytoplasm following nuclear envelope disassembly (PubMed:27362226). Associates with the surface of the mitotic chromosome, the perichromosomal layer, and covers a substantial fraction of the chromosome surface (PubMed:27362226). Prevents chromosomes from collapsing into a single chromatin mass by forming a steric and electrostatic charge barrier: the protein has a high net electrical charge and acts as a surfactant, dispersing chromosom
  10540..11247   +  CDS            mCherry: mCherry is a basic (constitutively fluorescent) red fluorescent protein published in 2004, derived from Discosoma sp.. It is reported to be a very rapidly-maturing monomer with low acid sensitivity.
  11320..11549   +  intron         chimeric intron: chimera between introns from adenovirus and immunoglobulin heavy chain genes
  11732..12194   +  misc_feature   IRES: internal ribosome entry site (IRES) of the encephalomyocarditis virus (EMCV)
  12227..12826   +  CDS            PuroR: puromycin N-acetyltransferase; pac from Streptomyces alboniger; confers resistance to puromycin
  12876..12941   +  CDS            dmpM (fragment): DMPM_STRAD - Protein inferred from homology: Swiss-Prot protein existence level 3. From Streptomyces alboniger.
  12968..13192   +  polyA_signal   bGH poly(A) signal: bovine growth hormone polyadenylation signal
  13196..13217   +  promoter       SV40 promoter (fragment): SV40 enhancer and early promoter
  13227..13278   +  polyA_signal   SV40 poly(A) signal (fragment): SV40 polyadenylation signal
  13340..13362   -  protein_bind   lac operator (fragment): The lac repressor binds to the lac operator to inhibit transcription in E. coli. This inhibition can be relieved by adding lactose or isopropyl-β-D-thiogalactopyranoside (IPTG). lac repressor encoded by lacI
  13366..13396   -  promoter       lac promoter: promoter for the E. coli lac operon
  13411..13432   -  protein_bind   CAP binding site: CAP binding activates transcription in the presence of cAMP. E. coli catabolite activator protein
  13445..13537   -  CDS            lacI (fragment): lac repressor; lacI; The lac repressor binds to the lac operator to inhibit transcription in E. coli. This inhibition can be relieved by adding lactose or isopropyl-β-D-thiogalactopyranoside (IPTG).
  13720..14308   -  rep_origin     ori: high-copy-number ColE1/pMB1/pBR322/pUC origin of replication
  14479..15339   -  CDS            AmpR: β-lactamase; bla; confers resistance to ampicillin, carbenicillin, and related antibiotics
  15340..15444   -  promoter       AmpR promoter: bla
  15503..15555   -  misc_feature   bom (fragment): basis of mobility region from pBR322
  15710..16089   +  enhancer       CMV enhancer: human cytomegalovirus immediate early enhancer
  16090..16293   +  promoter       CMV promoter: human cytomegalovirus (CMV) immediate early promoter
  16316..16356   +  misc_feature   MCS (fragment): multiple cloning site
