[The description below was written by a language model from this plasmid's Addgene catalogue record and pLannotate feature annotations shown in this document.]
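Description:
EGFP-Ki-67(RASA)-mCherry_IRESpuro2 is a mammalian expression plasmid of about 16.4 kb built on the pIRESpuro2 backbone. It is propagated in E. coli through a high-copy ColE1/pUC-type origin and selected with ampicillin via the β-lactamase gene. Small remnants of lac regulatory elements, a pBR322 bom fragment and SV40 sequences are also annotated in the backbone but have no evident role in the expression cassette.

The payload is human MKI67, encoding the proliferation marker and mitotic chromosome surface protein Ki-67. It is fused at its N terminus to EGFP and at its C terminus to mCherry, so the two ends of this very large protein carry spectrally distinct fluorophores. The Ki-67 coding sequence carries a "RASA" mutation, but the record does not define the affected residues or the functional consequence. Transcription is driven by the human CMV immediate-early enhancer and promoter. Downstream of the fusion lie a chimeric intron, an EMCV IRES and the puromycin N-acetyltransferase gene, followed by the bovine growth hormone polyadenylation signal. Because the fusion protein and the puromycin resistance marker are translated from a single bicistronic transcript, puromycin selection enriches for cells that also express the tagged Ki-67, which helps in deriving stable cell populations.

The construct is suited to live-cell imaging of mutant Ki-67 on mitotic chromosomes. The associated study examined how Ki-67 drives chromosome clustering and excludes cytoplasm during nuclear reassembly at mitotic exit. In that setting the plasmid presumably serves as a mutant comparison to wild-type tagged Ki-67.
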