Addgene plasmid #182921: EGFP-Ki-67(RASA)-mCherry_IRESpuro2
Purpose: Expresses EGFP-Ki-67(RASA)-mCherry. Ki67 contains RASA mutation.
Depositing lab: Daniel Gerlich. Publication: Chromosome clustering by Ki-67 excludes cytoplasm during nuclear assembly. Cuylen-Haering S, Petrovic M, Hernandez-Armendariz A, Schneider MWG, Samwer M, Blaukopf C, Holt LJ, Gerlich DW. Nature. 2020 Nov;587(7833):285-290. doi: 10.1038/s41586-020-2672-3. Epub 2020 Sep 2. PubMed 32879492.
Backbone
  Vector backbone: pIRESpuro2
  Total vector size (bp): 16356
  Vector type: Mammalian Expression, Bacterial Expression
  Selectable markers: Puromycin
Growth in bacteria
  Bacterial resistance: Ampicillin, 100 μg/mL
  Growth temperature: 37°C
  Growth strain: DH5alpha
  Copy number: Unknown
Gene/Insert
  Gene/Insert name: MKI67
  Species: H. sapiens (human)
  Mutation: RASA mutation
  Entrez Gene: MKI67 (a.k.a. KIA, MIB-, MIB-1, PPP1R105)
  Promoter: CMV
  Tag / fusion protein: EGFP (N terminal on backbone); mCherry (C terminal on backbone)
  Cloning method: Restriction Enzyme; 5′ cloning site EcoRV (not destroyed); 3′ cloning site EcoRV (not destroyed)
  Sequencing primers: 5′ CAGAGCTGGTTTAGTGAACC; 3′ ATTCCAGCACACTGGATCA
Terms and licenses: Academic/Nonprofit Terms; Industry Terms: Not Available to Industry
How to cite: EGFP-Ki-67(RASA)-mCherry_IRESpuro2 was a gift from Daniel Gerlich (Addgene plasmid # 182921 ; http://n2t.net/addgene:182921 ; RRID:Addgene_182921)
